>Addgene plasmid #157752 | pcDNA 3.1 mitoAURKA Lys162Met | addgene full sequence | sequence record 309886 | Addgene NGS Result
GACATTGATTATTGACTAGTTATTAATAGTAATCAATTACGGGGTCATTAGTTCATAGCCCATATATGGA
GTTCCGCGTTACATAACTTACGGTAAATGGCCCGCCTGGCTGACCGCCCAACGACCCCCGCCCATTGACG
TCAATAATGACGTATGTTCCCATAGTAACGCCAATAGGGACTTTCCATTGACGTCAATGGGTGGAGTATT
TACGGTAAACTGCCCACTTGGCAGTACATCAAGTGTATCATATGCCAAGTACGCCCCCTATTGACGTCAA
TGACGGTAAATGGCCCGCCTGGCATTATGCCCAGTACATGACCTTATGGGACTTTCCTACTTGGCAGTAC
ATCTACGTATTAGTCATCGCTATTACCATGGTGATGCGGTTTTGGCAGTACATCAATGGGCGTGGATAGC
GGTTTGACTCACGGGGATTTCCAAGTCTCCACCCCATTGACGTCAATGGGAGTTTGTTTTGGCACCAAAA
TCAACGGGACTTTCCAAAATGTCGTAACAACTCCGCCCCATTGACGCAAATGGGCGGTAGGCGTGTACGG
TGGGAGGTCTATATAAGCAGAGCTCTCTGGCTAACTAGAGAACCCACTGCTTACTGGCTTATCGAAATTA
ATACGACTCACTATAGGGAGACCCAAGCTGGCTAGCGTTTAAACTTAAGCTTATGTCCGTCCTGACGCCG
CTGCTGCTGCGGGGCTTGACAGGCTCGGCCCGGCGGCTCCCAGTGCCGCGCGCCAAGATCCATTCGTTGT
CAAATTCTTCCCAGCGCGTTCCTTTGCAAGCACAAAAGCTTGTCTCCAGTCACAAGCCGGTTCAGAATCA
GAAGCAGAAGCAATTGCAGGCAACCAGTGTACCTCATCCTGTCTCCAGGCCACTGAATAACACCCAAAAG
AGCAAGCAGCCCCTGCCATCGGCACCTGAAAATAATCCTGAGGAGGAACTGGCATCAAAACAGAAAAATG
AAGAATCAAAAAAGAGGCAGTGGGCTTTGGAAGACTTTGAAATTGGTCGCCCTCTGGGTAAAGGAAAGTT
TGGTAATGTTTATTTGGCAAGAGAAAAGCAAAGCAAGTTTATTCTGGCTCTTATGGTGTTATTTAAAGCT
CAGCTGGAGAAAGCCGGAGTGGAGCATCAGCTCAGAAGAGAAGTAGAAATACAGTCCCACCTTCGGCATC
CTAATATTCTTAGACTGTATGGTTATTTCCATGATGCTACCAGAGTCTACCTAATTCTGGAATATGCACC
ACTTGGAACAGTTTATAGAGAACTTCAGAAACTTTCAAAGTTTGATGAGCAGAGAACTGCTACTTATATA
ACAGAATTGGCAAATGCACTATCATATTGCCATTCGAAGAGAGTTATTCATAGAGACATTAAGCCAGAGA
ACTTACTTCTTGGATCAGCTGGAGAGCTTAAAATTGCAGATTTTGGGTGGTCAGTACATGCTCCATCTTC
CAGGAGGACCACTCTCTGTGGCACCCTGGACTACCTGCCCCCTGAAATGATTGAAGGTCGGATGCATGAT
GAGAAGGTGGATCTCTGGAGCCTTGGAGTTCTTTGCTATGAATTTTTAGTTGGGAAGCCTCCTTTTGAGG
CAAACACATACCAAGAGACCTACAAAAGAATATCACGGGTTGAATTCACATTCCCTGACTTTGTAACAGA
GGGAGCCAGGGACCTCATTTCAAGACTGTTGAAGCATAATCCCAGCCAGAGGCCAATGCTCAGAGAAGTA
CTTGAACACCCCTGGATCACAGCAAATTCATCAAAACCATCAAATTGCCAAAACAAAGAATCAGCTAGCA
AACAGTCTGAATTCTGCAGATATCCAGCACAGTGGCGGCCGCTCGAGTCTAGAGGGCCCGTTTAAACCCG
CTGATCAGCCTCGACTGTGCCTTCTAGTTGCCAGCCATCTGTTGTTTGCCCCTCCCCCGTGCCTTCCTTG
ACCCTGGAAGGTGCCACTCCCACTGTCCTTTCCTAATAAAATGAGGAAATTGCATCGCATTGTCTGAGTA
GGTGTCATTCTATTCTGGGGGGTGGGGTGGGGCAGGACAGCAAGGGGGAGGATTGGGAAGACAATAGCAG
GCATGCTGGGGATGCGGTGGGCTCTATGGCTTCTGAGGCGGAAAGAACCAGCTGGGGCTCTAGGGGGTAT
CCCC
[124 nt withheld, positions 2175-2298]
C
[91 nt withheld, positions 2300-2390]
A
[49 nt withheld, positions 2392-2440]
CCTTTGACGTTGGAGTCCACGTTCTTT
[37 nt withheld, positions 2468-2504]
ACCCTATCTCGGTCTATTCTTTTGATTTATAAGGGATTTTGCCGATTTCGGCCTATTGGTTAAAAAATGA
GCTGATTTAACAAAAATTTAACGCGAATTAATTCTGTGGAATGTGTGTCAGTTAGGGTGTGGAAAGTCCC
CAGGCTCCCCAGCAGGCAGAAGTATGCAAAGCATGCATCTCAATTAGTCAGCAACCAGGTGTGGAAAGTC
CCCAGGCTCCCCAGCAGGCAGAAGTATGCAAAGCATGCATCTCAATTAGTCAGCAACCATAGTCCCGCCC
CTAACTCCGCCCATCCCGCCCCTAACTCCGCCCAGTTCCGCCCATTCTCCGCCCCATGGCTGACTAATTT
TTTTTATTTATGCAGAGGCCGAGGCCGCCTCTGCCTCTGAGCTATTCCAGAAGTAGTGAGGAGGCTTTTT
TGGAGGCCTAGGCTTTTGCAAAAAGCTCCCGGGAGCTTGTATATCCATTTTCGGATCTGATCAAGAGACA
GGATGAGGATCGTTTCGCATGATTGAACAAGATGGATTGCACGCAGGTTCTCCGGCCGCTTGGGTGGAGA
GGCTATTCGGCTATGACTGGGCACAACAGACAATCGGCTGCTCTGATGCCGCCGTGTTCCGGCTGTCAGC
GCAGGGGCGCCCGGTTCTTTTTGTCAAGACCGACCTGTCCGGTGCCCTGAATGAACTGCAGGACGAGGCA
GCGCGGCTATCGTGGCTGGCCACGACGGGCGTTCCTTGCGCAGCTGTGCTCGACGTTGTCACTGAAGCGG
GAAGGGACTGGCTGCTATTGGGCGAAGTGCCGGGGCAGGATCTCCTGTCATCTCACCTTGCTCCTGCCGA
GAAAGTATCCATCATGGCTGATGCAATGCGGCGGCTGCATACGCTTGATCCGGCTACCTGCCCATTCGAC
CACCAAGCGAAACATCGCATCGAGCGAGCACGTACTCGGATGGAAGCCGGTCTTGTCGATCAGGATGATC
TGGACGAAGAGCATCAGGGGCTCGCGCCAGCCGAACTGTTCGCCAGGCTCAAGGCGCGCATGCCCGACGG
CGAGGATCTCGTCGTGACCCATGGCGATGCCTGCTTGCCGAATATCATGGTGGAAAATGGCCGCTTTTCT
GGATTCATCGACTGTGGCCGGCTGGGTGTGGCGGACCGCTATCAGGACATAGCGTTGGCTACCCGTGATA
TTGCTGAAGAGCTTGGCGGCGAATGGGCTGACCGCTTCCTCGTGCTTTACGGTATCGCCGCTCCCGATTC
GCAGCGCATCGCCTTCTATCGCCTTCTTGACGAGTTCTTCTGAGCGGGACTCTGGGGTTCGAAATGACCG
ACCAAGCGACGCCCAACCTGCCATCACGAGATTTCGATTCCACCGCCGCCTTCTATGAAAGGTTGGGCTT
CGGAATCGTTTTCCGGGACGCCGGCTGGATGATCCTCCAGCGCGGGGATCTCATGCTGGAGTTCTTCGCC
CACCCCAACTTGTTTATTGCAGCTTATAATGGTTACAAATAAAGCAATAGCATCACAAATTTCACAAATA
AAGCATTTTTTTCACTGCATTCTAGTTGTGGTTTGTCCAAACTCATCAATGTATCTTATCATGTCTGTAT
ACCGTCGACCTCTAGCTAGAGCTTGGCGTAATCATGGTCATAGCTGTTTCCTGTGTGAAATTGTTATCCG
CTCACAATTCCACACAACATACGAGCCGGAAGCATAAAGTGTAAAGCCTGGGGTGCCTAATGAGTGAGCT
AACTCACATTAATTGCGTTGCGCTCACTGCCCGCTTTCCAGTCGGGAAACCTGTCGTGCCAGCTGCATTA
ATGAATCGGCCAACGCGCGGGGAGAGGCGGTTTGCGTATTGGGCGCTCTTCCGCTTCCTCGCTCACTGAC
TCGCTGCGCTCGGTCGTTCGGCTGCGGCGAGCGGTATCAGCTCACTCAAAGGCGGTAATACGGTTATCCA
CAGAATCAGGGGATAACGCAGGAAAGAACATGTGAGCAAAAGGCCAGCAAAAGGCCAGGAACCGTAAAAA
GGCCGCGTTGCTGGCGTTTTTCCATAGGCTCCGCCCCCCTGACGAGCATCACAAAAATCGACGCTCAAGT
CAGAGGTGGCGAAACCCGACAGGACTATAAAGATACCAGGCGTTTCCCCCTGGAAGCTCCCTCGTGCGCT
CTCCTGTTCCGACCCTGCCGCTTACCGGATACCTGTCCGCCTTTCTCCCTTCGGGAAGCGTGGCGCTTTC
TCATAGCTCACGCTGTAGGTATCTCAGTTCGGTGTAGGTCGTTCGCTCCAAGCTGGGCTGTGTGCACGAA
CCCCCCGTTCAGCCCGACCGCTGCGCCTTATCCGGTAACTATCGTCTTGAGTCCAACCCGGTAAGACACG
ACTTATCGCCACTGGCAGCAGCCACTGGTAACAGGATTAGCAGAGCGAGGTATGTAGGCGGTGCTACAGA
GTTCTTGAAGTGGTGGCCTAACTACGGCTACACTAGAAGAACAGTATTTGGTATCTGCGCTCTGCTGAAG
CCAGTTACCTTCGGAAAAAGAGTTGGTAGCTCTTGATCCGGCAAACAAACCACCGCTGGTAGCGGTGGTT
TTTTTGTTTGCAAGCAGCAGATTACGCGCAGAAAAAAAGGATCTCAAGAAGATCCTTTGATCTTTTCTAC
GGGGTCTGACGCTCAGTGGAACGAAAACTCACGTTAAGGGATTTTGGTCATGAGATTATCAAAAAGGATC
TTCACCTAGATCCTTTTAAATTAAAAATGAAGTTTTAAATCAATCTAAAGTATATATGAGTAAACTTGGT
CTGACAGTTACCAATGCTTAATCAGTGAGGCACCTATCTCAGCGATCTGTCTATTTCGTTCATCCATAGT
TGCCTGACTCCCCGTCGTGTAGATAACTACGATACGGGAGGGCTTACCATCTGGCCCCAGTGCTGCAATG
ATACCGCGAGACCCACGCTCACCGGCTCCAGATTTATCAGCAATAAACCAGCCAGCCGGAAGGGCCGAGC
GCAGAAGTGGTCCTGCAACTTTATCCGCCTCCATCCAGTCTATTAATTGTTGCCGGGAAGCTAGAGTAAG
TAGTTCGCCAGTTAATAGTTTGCGCAACGTTGTTGCCATTGCTACAGGCATCGTGGTGTCACGCTCGTCG
TTTGGTATGGCTTCATTCAGCTCCGGTTCCCAACGATCAAGGCGAGTTACATGATCCCCCATGTTGTGCA
AAAAAGCGGTTAGCTCCTTCGGTCCTCCGATCGTTGTCAGAAGTAAGTTGGCCGCAGTGTTATCACTCAT
GGTTATGGCAGCACTGCATAATTCTCTTACTGTCATGCCATCCGTAAGATGCTTTTCTGTGACTGGTGAG
TACTCAACCAAGTCATTCTGAGAATAGTGTATGCGGCGACCGAGTTGCTCTTGCCCGGCGTCAATACGGG
ATAATACCGCGCCACATAGCAGAACTTTAAAAGTGCTCATCATTGGAAAACGTTCTTCGGGGCGAAAACT
CTCAAGGATCTTACCGCTGTTGAGATCCAGTTCGATGTAACCCACTCGTGCACCCAACTGATCTTCAGCA
TCTTTTACTTTCACCAGCGTTTCTGGGTGAGCAAAAACAGGAAGGCAAAATGCCGCAAAAAAGGGAATAA
GGGCGACACGGAAATGTTGAATACTCATACTCTTCCTTTTTCAATATTATTGAAGCATTTATCAGGGTTA
TTGTCTCATGAGCGGATACATATTTGAATGTATTTAGAAAAATAAACAAATAGGGGTTCCGCGCACATTT
CCCCGAAAAGTGCCACCTGACGTCGACGGATCGGGAGATCTCCCGATCCCCTATGGTGCACTCTCAGTAC
AATCTGCTCTGATGCCGCATAGTTAAGCCAGTATCTGCTCCCTGCTTGTGTGTTGGAGGTCGCTGAGTAG
TGCGCGAGCAAAATTTAAGCTACAACAAGGCAAGGCTTGACCGACAATTGCATGAAGAATCTGCTTAGGG
TTAGGCGTTTTGCGCTGCTTCGCGATGTACGGGCCAGATATACGCGTT
Features (pLannotate 1.2.2; 21 found; start..end, strand, type, name):
      1..380     +  enhancer       CMV enhancer: human cytomegalovirus immediate early enhancer
    381..584     +  promoter       CMV promoter: human cytomegalovirus (CMV) immediate early promoter
    580..613     +  LTR            5' LTR (truncated) (fragment): truncated 5' long terminal repeat (LTR) from HIV-1
    629..647     +  promoter       T7 promoter: promoter for bacteriophage T7 RNA polymerase
    683..757     +  CDS            COX8 presequence: mitochondrial presequence of human cytochrome c oxidase subunit VIII (Rizutto et al., 1989)
    719..1828    +  CDS            AURKA (fragment): AURKA_HUMAN - Also known as AIK, AIRK1, ARK1, AURA, AYK1, BTAK, IAK1, STK15, STK6. Experimental evidence at protein level: Swiss-Prot protein existence level 1. Mitotic serine/threonine kinase that contributes to the regulation of cell cycle progression (PubMed:26246606, PubMed:12390251, PubMed:18615013, PubMed:11039908, PubMed:17125279, PubMed:17360485). Associates with the centrosome and the spindle microtubules during mitosis and plays a critical role in various mitotic events including the establishment of mitotic spindle, centrosome duplication, centrosome separation as well as maturation
   1905..2129    +  polyA_signal   bGH poly(A) signal: bovine growth hormone polyadenylation signal
   2133..2154    +  promoter       SV40 promoter (fragment): SV40 enhancer and early promoter
   2175..2603    +  rep_origin     f1 ori (sequence partly withheld): f1 bacteriophage origin of replication; arrow indicates direction of (+) strand synthesis
   2617..2946    +  promoter       SV40 promoter: SV40 enhancer and early promoter
   3013..3804    +  CDS            neo: KKA2_KLEPN - Also known as kan, nptII. Experimental evidence at protein level: Swiss-Prot protein existence level 1. Resistance to kanamycin, neomycin, paromomycin, ribostamycin, butirosin and gentamicin B. From Klebsiella pneumoniae.
   3828..3986    +  CDS            ble (fragment): BLE_KLEPN - Experimental evidence at protein level: Swiss-Prot protein existence level 1. Binding protein with a strong affinity to the bleomycin family of antibiotics. Binds to CL990; an antimitotic-antibiotic compound. From Klebsiella pneumoniae.
   3981..4102    +  polyA_signal   SV40 poly(A) signal: SV40 polyadenylation signal
   4175..4191    -  protein_bind   lac operator: The lac repressor binds to the lac operator to inhibit transcription in E. coli. This inhibition can be relieved by adding lactose or isopropyl-β-D-thiogalactopyranoside (IPTG). lac repressor encoded by lacI
   4199..4229    -  promoter       lac promoter: promoter for the E. coli lac operon
   4244..4265    -  protein_bind   CAP binding site: CAP binding activates transcription in the presence of cAMP. E. coli catabolite activator protein
   4278..4370    -  CDS            lacI (fragment): lac repressor; lacI; The lac repressor binds to the lac operator to inhibit transcription in E. coli. This inhibition can be relieved by adding lactose or isopropyl-β-D-thiogalactopyranoside (IPTG).
   4553..5141    -  rep_origin     ori: high-copy-number ColE1/pMB1/pBR322/pUC origin of replication
   5312..6172    -  CDS            AmpR: β-lactamase; bla; confers resistance to ampicillin, carbenicillin, and related antibiotics
   6173..6277    -  promoter       AmpR promoter: bla
   6336..6388    -  misc_feature   bom (fragment): basis of mobility region from pBR322
