[The description below was written by a language model from this plasmid's Addgene catalogue record and pLannotate feature annotations shown in this document.]
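Description:
pcDNA 3.1 mitoAURKA Lys162Met is a mammalian expression plasmid built on the Invitrogen pcDNA3.1 backbone and designed to produce a kinase-dead form of human Aurora kinase A (AURKA) inside mitochondria. It is propagated in E. coli as a high-copy plasmid through a ColE1/pUC-type origin with ampicillin selection (AmpR under its own bla promoter). It also carries an f1 origin for single-stranded DNA production. For mammalian cells, an SV40 early promoter drives the neomycin phosphotransferase gene followed by an SV40 polyadenylation signal, allowing G418 selection of stable transfectants.

The expression cassette uses the CMV immediate-early enhancer and promoter, with a T7 promoter just downstream, and ends in the bovine growth hormone polyadenylation signal. The insert was cloned between HindIII and EcoRI sites. In the annotated sequence it consists of the mitochondrial presequence of human cytochrome c oxidase subunit VIII (COX8) placed at the 5′ end of an AURKA coding region. The COX8 presequence is a standard matrix-targeting signal that directs import of the fused protein into mitochondria. AURKA is annotated as a fragment, so the kinase may not be full length, although the record does not specify which residues are absent. The Lys162Met substitution is described as abolishing kinase activity; the purpose field writes it as K62M, which disagrees with the plasmid name and the mutation field. No epitope tag or fluorescent reporter is annotated.

The construct is suited to transient or stable expression of catalytically inactive, mitochondria-targeted AURKA. This fits the depositors' work on the role of AURKA in mitochondrial dynamics and energy production, where it would serve as a comparison for active kinase.
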