Addgene plasmid #157752: pcDNA 3.1 mitoAURKA Lys162Met
Purpose: Expression of kinase-dead AURKA K62M in mitochondria
Depositing lab: Marc Tramier. Depositing organization: CNRS UMR 6290, Institut de Génétique et Développement de Rennes (IGDR). Publication: Aurora kinase A localises to mitochondria to control organelle dynamics and energy production. Bertolin G, Bulteau AL, Alves-Guerra MC, Burel A, Lavault MT, Gavard O, Le Bras S, Gagne JP, Poirier GG, Le Borgne R, Prigent C, Tramier M. eLife. 2018 Aug 2;7. pii: 38111. doi: 10.7554/eLife.38111. PubMed 30070631.
Backbone
  Vector backbone: pcDNA3.1
  Backbone manufacturer: Invitrogen
  Backbone size w/o insert (bp): 5428
  Vector type: Mammalian Expression
  Selectable markers: Neomycin (select with G418)
Growth in bacteria
  Bacterial resistance: Ampicillin, 100 μg/mL
  Growth temperature: 37°C
  Growth strain: DH5alpha
  Copy number: High Copy
Gene/Insert
  Gene/Insert name: AURKA
  Species: H. sapiens (human)
  Insert size (bp): 1152
  Mutation: AURKA K162M is a kinase-dead version of AURKA
  Entrez Gene: AURKA (a.k.a. AIK, ARK1, AURA, BTAK, PPP1R47, STK15, STK6, STK7)
  Promoter: CMV
  Cloning method: Restriction Enzyme; 5′ cloning site HindIII (not destroyed); 3′ cloning site EcoRI (not destroyed)
  Sequencing primers: 5′ CMV-F; 3′ bGHpA
Terms and licenses: Academic/Nonprofit Terms; Industry Terms: Not Available to Industry
How to cite: pcDNA 3.1 mitoAURKA Lys162Met was a gift from Marc Tramier (Addgene plasmid # 157752 ; http://n2t.net/addgene:157752 ; RRID:Addgene_157752)
